Addgene plasmid #21797: AIRAP 7: AIRAPmyc.pBABEpuro
Depositing lab: David Ron. Depositing organization: NYU Grossman School of Medicine. Publication: An arsenite-inducible 19S regulatory particle-associated protein adapts proteasomes to proteotoxicity. Stanhill A, Haynes CM, Zhang Y, Min G, Steele MC, Kalinina J, Martinez E, Pickart CM, Kong XP, Ron D. Mol Cell. 2006 Sep 15. 23(6):875-85. 10.1016/j.molcel.2006.07.023 PubMed 16973439.
Backbone
  Vector backbone: pBABE-puro
  Backbone manufacturer: Weinberg lab
  Backbone size w/o insert (bp): 5169
  Vector type: Mammalian Expression, Retroviral
  Selectable markers: Puromycin
Growth in bacteria
  Bacterial resistance: Ampicillin, 100 μg/mL
  Growth temperature: 37°C
  Growth strain: DH5alpha
  Copy number: Unknown
Gene/Insert
  Gene/Insert name: AIRAP
  Species: M. musculus (mouse)
  Insert size (bp): 512
  GenBank ID: AF224494
  Entrez Gene: Zfand2a (a.k.a. Airap, AA407930, AU016206)
  Tag / fusion protein: myc (C terminal on insert)
  Cloning method: Restriction Enzyme
  Sequencing primers: 5′ pBabe-5
Terms and licenses: Academic/Nonprofit Terms; Industry Terms: Not Available to Industry
Depositor comments: Addgene sequence shows no Myc tag in this construct.
How to cite: AIRAP 7: AIRAPmyc.pBABEpuro was a gift from David Ron (Addgene plasmid # 21797 ; http://n2t.net/addgene:21797 ; RRID:Addgene_21797)
