[The description below was written by a language model from this plasmid's Addgene catalogue record and pLannotate feature annotations shown in this document.]
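Description:
AIRAPmyc.pBABEpuro is a Moloney murine leukemia virus-based retroviral expression vector built on the pBABE-puro backbone and carrying the mouse AIRAP coding sequence (gene symbol Zfand2a), which encodes an arsenite-inducible protein associated with the 19S regulatory particle of the proteasome. The plasmid is maintained in E. coli through a high-copy ColE1/pUC-type origin and a β-lactamase gene with its own promoter, giving ampicillin resistance.

The retroviral cassette is bounded by MoMLV long terminal repeats. Downstream of the 5′ LTR lie a packaging signal (Ψ) and a truncated gag segment lacking its start codon, which together promote efficient encapsidation of the transcript when the plasmid is introduced into a packaging cell line that supplies the viral proteins in trans. The roughly 0.5 kb AIRAP open reading frame follows directly. No dedicated internal promoter is annotated upstream of it, so it is expressed from the 5′ LTR, as is standard for pBABE vectors. An internal SV40 enhancer/early promoter then drives puromycin N-acetyltransferase, allowing selection of stably transduced mammalian cells. The short lacI and truncated LTR fragments annotated outside the cassette appear to be backbone remnants.

The name and catalogue fields describe a C-terminal myc epitope tag on AIRAP, but the record's comments state that repository sequencing found no myc tag, and the feature table annotates none. Users planning anti-myc detection should treat the tag as unconfirmed. The construct is suited to stable retroviral expression of AIRAP for studying proteasome adaptation to proteotoxic stress such as arsenite exposure.
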