Features (pLannotate 1.2.2; 12 found; start..end, strand, type, name):
      8..477     +  LTR            LTR: long terminal repeat from Moloney murine leukemia virus
    601..875     +  misc_feature   MESV Ψ (fragment): packaging signal of murine embryonic stem cell virus
    934..1350    +  CDS            gag (truncated): truncated Moloney murine leukemia virus (MMLV) gag gene lacking the start codon
   1364..1876    +  CDS            Zfand2a: ZFN2A_MOUSE - Also known as Airap. Experimental evidence at transcript level: Swiss-Prot protein existence level 2. From Mus musculus (Mouse).
   1925..2254    +  promoter       SV40 promoter: SV40 enhancer and early promoter
   2264..2863    +  CDS            PuroR: puromycin N-acetyltransferase; pac from Streptomyces; confers resistance to puromycin
   2962..3555    +  LTR            LTR: long terminal repeat from Moloney murine leukemia virus
   3564..3610    +  LTR            5' LTR (truncated) (fragment): truncated long terminal repeat from Moloney murine sarcoma virus
   3693..3741    -  CDS            lacI (fragment): lac repressor; lacI; The lac repressor binds to the lac operator to inhibit transcription in E. coli. This inhibition can be relieved by adding lactose or isopropyl-β-D-thiogalactopyranoside (IPTG).
   3927..4515    -  rep_origin     ori: high-copy-number ColE1/pMB1/pBR322/pUC origin of replication
   4693..5553    -  CDS            AmpR: β-lactamase; bla; confers resistance to ampicillin, carbenicillin, and related antibiotics
   5554..5658    -  promoter       AmpR promoter: bla
>Addgene plasmid #21797 | AIRAP 7: AIRAPmyc.pBABEpuro | depositor full sequence | sequence record 10000 | Author sequence
CTGCAGCCTGAATATGGGCCAAACAGGATATCTGTGGTAAGCAGTTCCTGCCCCGGCTCAGGGCCAAGAA
CAGATGGAACAGCTGAATATGGGCCAAACAGGATATCTGTGGTAAGCAGTTCCTGCCCCGGCTCAGGGCC
AAGAACAGATGGTCCCCAGATGCGGTCCAGCCCTCAGCAGTTTCTAGAGAACCATCAGATGTTTCCAGGG
TGCCCCAAGGACCTGAAATGACCCTGTGCCTTATTTGAACTAACCAATCAGTTCGCTTCTCGCTTCTGTT
CGCGCGCTTCTGCTCCCCGAGCTCAATAAAAGAGCCCACAACCCCTCACTCGGGGCGCCAGTCCTCCGAT
TGACTGAGTCGCCCGGGTACCCGTGTATCCAATAAACCCTCTTGCAGTTGCATCCGACTTGTGGTCTCGC
TGTTCCTTGGGAGGGTCTCCTCTGAGTGATTGACTACCCGTCAGCGGGGGTCTTTCATTTGGGGGCTCGT
CCGGGATCGGGAGACCCCTGCCCAGGGACCACCGACCCACCACCGGGAGGTAAGCTGGCCAGCAACTTAT
CTGTGTCTGTCCGATTGTCTAGTGTCTATGACTGATTTTATGCGCCTGCGTCGGTACTAGTTAGCTAACT
AGCTCTGTATCTGGCGGACCCGTGGTGGAACTGACGAGTTCTGAACACCCGGCCGCAACCCTGGGAGACG
TCCCAGGGACTTTGGGGGCCGTTTTTGTGGCCCGACCTGAGGAAGGGAGTCGATGTGGAATCCGACCCCG
TCAGGATATGTGGTTCTGGTAGGAGACGAGAACCTAAAACAGTTCCCGCCTCCGTCTGAATTTTTGCTTT
CGGTTTGGAACCGAAGCCGCGCGTCTTGTCTGCTGCAGCATCGTTCTGTGTTGTCTCTGTCTGACTGTGT
TTCTGTATTTGTCTGAAAATTAGGGCCAGACTGTTACCACTCCCTTAAGTTTGACCTTAGATCACTGGAA
AGATGTCGAGCGGCTCGCTCACAACCAGTCGGTAGATGTCAAGAAGAGACGTTGGGTTACCTTCTGCTCT
GCAGAATGGCCAACCTTTAACGTCGGATGGCCGCGAGACGGCACCTTTAACCGAGACCTCATCACCCAGG
TTAAGATCAAGGTCTTTTCACCTGGCCCGCATGGACACCCAGACCAGGTCCCCTACATCGTGACCTGGGA
AGCCTTGGCTTTTGACCCCCCTCCCTGGGTCAAGCCCTTTGTACACCCTAAGCCTCCGCCTCCTCTTCTT
CCATCCGCGCCGTCTCTCCCCCTTGAACCTCCTCTTTCGACCCCGCCTCAATCCTCCCTTTATCCAGCCC
TCACTCCTTCTCTAGGCGCCGGCCGGATCCATAATGGAGTTTCCTGACTTGGGGAAGCACTGTTCAGAAC
CAACTTGCAAACAGCTAGATTTTCTGCCAATAACATGCGACGCCTGTAAACAAGATTTCTGTAAAGACCA
TTTTTCCTACGTGGGTCATAAGTGTCCCTTTGCGTTCAAGAAGGATGTGCAGGTGCCTGTGTGTCCTCTC
TGCAATGCCCCCATCCCTGTGAAGAGAGGTGAGATCCCAGATGTGGTGGTCGGCGAGCACATGGACAGAG
ATTGCACCTTTCACCCTGGGAGGAACAGAAACAAGGTTTTCACACATCGCTGCTCCAAAGAGGGATGCAG
GAAGAAGGAGATGCTGCAGCTGGCGTGTGCTCAGTGCCATGGCAACTTCTGCATTCAGCACAGGCATCCT
CTGGACCACAATTGCCAGGCTGGGAGCAGCTCAGCCAGCAGAGGGAGGACTTCTACATCCAGAGCTGCTG
AGCAGAAGCCATCGGGAGTCAGTTGGCTGGCCCAGCGGCTCAGGCGCACAGTGAAGGAGCAGAAGCTGAT
CTCTGAGGAGGATCTGTGACTCGACCTGTGGAATGTGTGTCAGTTAGGGTGTGGAAAGTCCCCAGGCTCC
CCAGCAGGCAGAAGTATGCAAAGCATGCATCTCAATTAGTCAGCAACCAGGTGTGGAAAGTCCCCAGGCT
CCCCAGCAGGCAGAAGTATGCAAAGCATGCATCTCAATTAGTCAGCAACCATAGTCCCGCCCCTAACTCC
GCCCATCCCGCCCCTAACTCCGCCCAGTTCCGCCCATTCTCCGCCCCATGGCTGACTAATTTTTTTTATT
TATGCAGAGGCCGAGGCCGCCTCGGCCTCTGAGCTATTCCAGAAGTAGTGAGGAGGCTTTTTTGGAGGCC
TAGGCTTTTGCAAAAAGCTTACCATGACCGAGTACAAGCCCACGGTGCGCCTCGCCACCCGCGACGACGT
CCCCAGGGCCGTACGCACCCTCGCCGCCGCGTTCGCCGACTACCCCGCCACGCGCCACACCGTCGATCCG
GACCGCCACATCGAGCGGGTCACCGAGCTGCAAGAACTCTTCCTCACGCGCGTCGGGCTCGACATCGGCA
AGGTGTGGGTCGCGGACGACGGCGCCGCGGTGGCGGTCTGGACCACGCCGGAGAGCGTCGAAGCGGGGGC
GGTGTTCGCCGAGATCGGCCCGCGCATGGCCGAGTTGAGCGGTTCCCGGCTGGCCGCGCAGCAACAGATG
GAAGGCCTCCTGGCGCCGCACCGGCCCAAGGAGCCCGCGTGGTTCCTGGCCACCGTCGGCGTCTCGCCCG
ACCACCAGGGCAAGGGTCTGGGCAGCGCCGTCGTGCTCCCCGGAGTGGAGGCGGCCGAGCGCGCCGGGGT
GCCCGCCTTCCTGGAGACCTCCGCGCCCCGCAACCTCCCCTTCTACGAGCGGCTCGGCTTCACCGTCACC
GCCGACGTCGAGTGCCCGAAGGACCGCGCGACCTGGTGCATGACCCGCAAGCCCGGTGCCTGACGCCCGC
CCCACGACCCGCAGCGCCCGACCGAAAGGAGCGCACGACCCCATGCATCGATAAAATAAAAGATTTTATT
TAGTCTCCAGAAAAAGGGGGGAATGAAAGACCCCACCTGTAGGTTTGGCAAGCTAGCTTAAGTAACGCCA
TTTTGCAAGGCATGGAAAAATACATAACTGAGAATAGAGAAGTTCAGATCAAGGTCAGGAACAGATGGAA
CAGCTGAATATGGGCCAAACAGGATATCTGTGGTAAGCAGTTCCTGCCCCGGCTCAGGGCCAAGAACAGA
TGGAACAGCTGAATATGGGCCAAACAGGATATCTGTGGTAAGCAGTTCCTGCCCCGGCTCAGGGCCAAGA
ACAGATGGTCCCCAGATGCGGTCCAGCCCTCAGCAGTTTCTAGAGAACCATCAGATGTTTCCAGGGTGCC
CCAAGGACCTGAAATGACCCTGTGCCTTATTTGAACTAACCAATCAGTTCGCTTCTCGCTTCTGTTCGCG
CGCTTCTGCTCCCCGAGCTCAATAAAAGAGCCCACAACCCCTCACTCGGGGCGCCAGTCCTCCGATTGAC
TGAGTCGCCCGGGTACCCGTGTATCCAATAAACCCTCTTGCAGTTGCATCCGACTTGTGGTCTCGCTGTT
CCTTGGGAGGGTCTCCTCTGAGTGATTGACTACCCGTCAGCGGGGGTCTTTCATTTCCGACTTGTGGTCT
CGCTGCCTTGGGAGGGTCTCCTCTGAGTGATTGACTACCCGTCAGCGGGGGTCTTCACATGCAGCATGTA
TCAAAATTAATTTGGTTTTTTTTCTTAAGTATTTACATTAAATGGCCATAGTTGCATTAATGAATCGGCC
AACGCGCGGGGAGAGGCGGTTTGCGTATTGGCGCTCTTCCGCTTCCTCGCTCACTGACTCGCTGCGCTCG
GTCGTTCGGCTGCGGCGAGCGGTATCAGCTCACTCAAAGGCGGTAATACGGTTATCCACAGAATCAGGGG
ATAACGCAGGAAAGAACATGTGAGCAAAAGGCCAGCAAAAGGCCAGGAACCGTAAAAAGGCCGCGTTGCT
GGCGTTTTTCCATAGGCTCCGCCCCCCTGACGAGCATCACAAAAATCGACGCTCAAGTCAGAGGTGGCGA
AACCCGACAGGACTATAAAGATACCAGGCGTTTCCCCCTGGAAGCTCCCTCGTGCGCTCTCCTGTTCCGA
CCCTGCCGCTTACCGGATACCTGTCCGCCTTTCTCCCTTCGGGAAGCGTGGCGCTTTCTCATAGCTCACG
CTGTAGGTATCTCAGTTCGGTGTAGGTCGTTCGCTCCAAGCTGGGCTGTGTGCACGAACCCCCCGTTCAG
CCCGACCGCTGCGCCTTATCCGGTAACTATCGTCTTGAGTCCAACCCGGTAAGACACGACTTATCGCCAC
TGGCAGCAGCCACTGGTAACAGGATTAGCAGAGCGAGGTATGTAGGCGGTGCTACAGAGTTCTTGAAGTG
GTGGCCTAACTACGGCTACACTAGAAGGACAGTATTTGGTATCTGCGCTCTGCTGAAGCCAGTTACCTTC
GGAAAAAGAGTTGGTAGCTCTTGATCCGGCAAACAAACCACCGCTGGTAGCGGTGGTTTTTTTGTTTGCA
AGCAGCAGATTACGCGCAGAAAAAAAGGATCTCAAGAAGATCCTTTGATCTTTTCTACGGGGTCTGACGC
TCAGTGGAACGAAAACTCACGTTAAGGGATTTTGGTCATGAGATTATCAAAAAGGATCTTCACCTAGATC
CTTTTAAATTAAAAATGAAGTTTGCGGCCGCAAATCAATCTAAAGTATATATGAGTAAACTTGGTCTGAC
AGTTACCAATGCTTAATCAGTGAGGCACCTATCTCAGCGATCTGTCTATTTCGTTCATCCATAGTTGCCT
GACTCCCCGTCGTGTAGATAACTACGATACGGGAGGGCTTACCATCTGGCCCCAGTGCTGCAATGATACC
GCGAGACCCACGCTCACCGGCTCCAGATTTATCAGCAATAAACCAGCCAGCCGGAAGGGCCGAGCGCAGA
AGTGGTCCTGCAACTTTATCCGCCTCCATCCAGTCTATTAATTGTTGCCGGGAAGCTAGAGTAAGTAGTT
CGCCAGTTAATAGTTTGCGCAACGTTGTTGCCATTGCTACAGGCATCGTGGTGTCACGCTCGTCGTTTGG
TATGGCTTCATTCAGCTCCGGTTCCCAACGATCAAGGCGAGTTACATGATCCCCCATGTTGTGCAAAAAA
GCGGTTAGCTCCTTCGGTCCTCCGATCGTTGTCAGAAGTAAGTTGGCCGCAGTGTTATCACTCATGGTTA
TGGCAGCACTGCATAATTCTCTTACTGTCATGCCATCCGTAAGATGCTTTTCTGTGACTGGTGAGTACTC
AACCAAGTCATTCTGAGAATAGTGTATGCGGCGACCGAGTTGCTCTTGCCCGGCGTCAACACGGGATAAT
ACCGCGCCACATAGCAGAACTTTAAAAGTGCTCATCATTGGAAAACGTTCTTCGGGGCGAAAACTCTCAA
GGATCTTACCGCTGTTGAGATCCAGTTCGATGTAACCCACTCGTGCACCCAACTGATCTTCAGCATCTTT
TACTTTCACCAGCGTTTCTGGGTGAGCAAAAACAGGAAGGCAAAATGCCGCAAAAAAGGGAATAAGGGCG
ACACGGAAATGTTGAATACTCATACTCTTCCTTTTTCAATATTATTGAAGCATTTATCAGGGTTATTGTC
TCATGAGCGGATACATATTTGAATGTATTTAGAAAAATAAACAAATAGGGGTTCCGCGCACATTTCCCCG
AAAAGTGCCAC
