>Addgene plasmid #21797 | AIRAP 7: AIRAPmyc.pBABEpuro | addgene partial sequence | sequence record 27475 | 21797 with pBABE-3
CAGCTTCTGCTCCTTCACTGTGCGCCTGAGCCGCTGGGCCAGCCAACTGACTCCCGATGGCTTCTGCTCA
GCAGCTCTGGATGTAGAAGTCCTCCCTCTGCTGGCTGAGCTGCTCCCAGCCTGGCAATTGTGGTCCAGAG
GATGCCTGTGCTGAATGCAGAAGTTGCCATGGCACTGAGCACACGCCAGCTGCAGCATCTCCTTCTTCCT
GCATCCCTCTTTGGAGCAGCGATGTGTGAAAACCTTGTTTCTGTTCCTCCCAGGGTGAAAGGTGCAATCT
CTGTCCATGTGCTCGCCGACCACCACATCTGGGATCTCACCTCTCTTCACAGGGATGGGGGCATTGCAGA
GAGGACACACAGGCACCTGCACATCCTTCTTGAACGCAAAGGGACACTTATGACCCACGTAGGAAAAATG
GTCTTTACAGAAATCTTGTTTACAGGCGTCGCATGTTATTGGCAGAAAATCTAGCTGTTTGCAAGTTGGT
TCTGAACAGTGCTTCCCCAAGTCAGGAAACTCCATTATAAATGCTGTCCAAAAACACAGATGTATTTAAG
TATCACGGGTAGTCAGAGGCGGAGACAGACAAGCGGTGCCCTTTGTGGTTATCCCGGTGACACCGCAGTA
GAAACTGCAGCTCCNATCGCCGCGAAGCGCCCGACTTCTCTCAAGGCCCTCGTGCCGAATTCNATATCTG
CAGAATTCCAGCACACTGGCGGCCGTTACTAGTGGATCCGGCCGGCGCCTA
