>Addgene plasmid #21797 | AIRAP 7: AIRAPmyc.pBABEpuro | addgene partial sequence | sequence record 27476 | 21797 with pBABE-3
CTTCTGCTCCTTCACTGTGCGCCTGAGCCGCTGGGCCAGCCAACTGACTCCCGATGGCTTCTGCTCAGCA
GCTCTGGATGTANAAGTCCTCCCTCTGCTGGCTGAGCTGCTCCCAGCCTGGCAATTGTGGTCCANAGGAT
GCCTGTGCTGAATGCANAANTTGCCATGGCACTGANCACACGCCAGCTGCANCATCTCCTTCTTCCTGCA
TCCCTCTTTGGAGCA
