>Addgene plasmid #21797 | AIRAP 7: AIRAPmyc.pBABEpuro | addgene partial sequence | sequence record 27477 | 21797 with pBABE-5
ACGGCCGCCAGTGTGCTGGAATTCTGCAGATATCGAATTCGGCACGAGGGCCTTGAGAGAAGTCGGGCGC
TTCGCGGCGATTGGAGCTGCAGTTTCTACTGCGGTGTCACCGGGATAACCACAAAGGGCACCGCTTGTCT
GTCTCCGCCTCTGACTACCCGTGATACTTAAATACATCTGTGTTTTTGGACAGCATTTATAATGGAGTTT
CCTGACTTGGGGAAGCACTGTTCAGAACCAACTTGCAAACAGCTAGATTTTCTGCCAATAACATGCGACG
CCTGTAAACAAGATTTCTGTAAAGACCATTTTTCCTACGTGGGTCATAAGTGTCCCTTTGCGTTCAAGAA
GGATGTGCAGGTGCCTGTGTGTCCTCTCTGCAATGCCCCCATCCCTGTGAAGAGAGGTGAGATCCCAGAT
GTGGTGGTCGGCGAGCACATGGACAGAGATTGCACCTTTCACCCTGGGAGGAACAGAAACAAGGTTTTCA
CACATCGCTGCTCCAAAGAGGGATGCAGGAAGAAGGAGATGCTGCAGCTGGCGTGTGCTCAGTGCCATGG
CAACTTCTGCATTCAGCACAGGCATCCTCTGGACCACA
